>Addgene plasmid #197078 | pGADT7-γ1 | addgene full sequence | sequence record 387046 | Addgene NGS Result
TGCATGCCTGCAGGTCGAGATCCGGGATCGAAGAAATGATGGTAAATGAAATAGGAAATCAAGGAGCATG
AAGGCAAAAGACAAATATAAGGGTCGAACGAAAAATAAAGTGAAAAGTGTTGATATGATGTATTTGGCTT
TGCGGCGCCGAAAAAACGAGTTTACGCAATTGCACAATCATGCTGACTCTGTGGCGGACCCGCGCTCTTG
CCGGCCCGGCGATAACGCTGGGCGTGAGGCTGTGCCCGGCGGAGTTTTTTGCGCCTGCATTTTCCAAGGT
TTACCCTGCGCTAAGGGGCGAGATTGGAGAAGCAATAAGAATGCCGGTTGGGGTTGCGATGATGACGACC
ACGACAACTGGTGTCATTATTTAAGTTGCCGAAAGAACCTGAGTGCATTTGCAACATGAGTATACTAGAA
GAATGAGCCAAGACTTGCGAGACGCGAGTTTGCCGGTGGTGCGAACAATAGAGCGACCATGACCTTGAAG
GTGAGACGCGCATAACCGCTAGAGTACTTTGAAGAGGAAACAGCAATAGGGTTGCTACCAGTATAAATAG
ACAGGTACATACAACACTGGAAATGGTTGTCTGTTTGAGTACGCTTTCAATTCATTTGGGTGTGCACTTT
ATTATGTTACAATATGGAAGGGAACTTTACACTTCTCCTATGCACATATATTAATTAAAGTCCAATGCTA
GTAGAGAAGGGGGGTAACACCCCTCCGCGCTCTTTTCCGATTTTTTTCTAAACCGTGGAATATTTCGGAT
ATCCTTTTGTTGTTTCCGGGTGTACAATATGGACTTCCTCTTTTCTGGCAACCAAACCCATACATCGGGA
TTCCTATAATACCTTCGTTGGTCTCCCTAACATGTAGGTGGCGGAGGGGAGATATACAATAGAACAGATA
CCAGACAAGACATAATGGGCTAAACAAGACTACACCAATTACACTGCCTCATTGATGGTGGTACATAACG
AACTAATACTGTAGCCCTAGACTTGATAGCCATCATCATATCGAAGTTTCACTACCCTTTTTCCATTTGC
CATCTATTGAAGTAATAATAGGCGCATGCAACTTCTTTTCTTTTTTTTTCTTTTCTCTCTCCCCCGTTGT
TGTCTCACCATATCCGCAATGACAAAAAAATGATGGAAGACACTAAAGGAAAAAATTAACGACAAAGACA
GCACCAACAGATGTCGTTGTTCCAGAGCTGATGAGGGGTATCTCGAAGCACACGAAACTTTTTCCTTCCT
TCATTCACGCACACTACTCTCTAATGAGCAACGGTATACGGCCTTCCTTCCAGTTACTTGAATTTGAAAT
AAAAAAAAGTTTGCTGTCTTGCTATCAAGTATAAATAGACCTGCAATTATTAATCTTTTGTTTCCTCGTC
ATTGTTCTCGTTCCCTTTCTTCCTTGTTTCTTTTTCTGCACAATATTTCAAGCTATACCAAGCATACAAT
CAACTCCAAGCTTTGCAAAGATGGATAAAGCGGAATTAATTCCCGAGCCTCCAAAAAAGAAGAGAAAGGT
CGAATTGGGTACCGCCGCCAATTTTAATCAAAGTGGGAATATTGCTGATAGCTCATTGTCCTTCACTTTC
ACTAACAGTAGCAACGGTCCGAACCTCATAACAACTCAAACAAATTCTCAAGCGCTTTCACAACCAATTG
CCTCCTCTAACGTTCATGATAACTTCATGAATAATGAAATCACGGCTAGTAAAATTGATGATGGTAATAA
TTCAAAACCACTGTCACCTGGTTGGACGGACCAAACTGCGTATAACGCGTTTGGAATCACTACAGGGATG
TTTAATACCACTACAATGGATGATGTATATAACTATCTATTCGATGATGAAGATACCCCACCAAACCCAA
AAAAAGAGATCTTTAATACGACTCACTATAGGGCGAGCGCCGCCATGGAGTACCCATACGACGTACCAGA
TTACGCTCATATGGCCATGGAGGCCAGTGAATTCCACCCGGGGATCCGAGGAGATGCCACCATGCCAGCC
CCCATCAGATTGCGGGAGCTGATCCGGACCATCCGGACAGCCCGAACCCAAGCTGAGGAACGAGAAATGA
TCCAGAAAGAATGTGCTGCAATCCGGTCCTCATTTAGAGAAGAAGACAATACATACCGGTGTCGGAATGT
GGCAAAGTTACTATATATGCACATGCTGGGCTACCCTGCTCACTTTGGACAGTTGGAGTGCCTCAAGCTA
ATCGCCTCACAAAAATTCACAGACAAACGCATTGGCTATTTAGGAGCAATGCTATTATTAGATGAAAGAC
AAGATGTGCATCTTCTCATGACCAACTGTATCAAGAATGATCTTAATCATAGCACGCAGTTTGTGCAGGG
GCTAGCACTTTGTACCCTCGGCTGCATGGGCTCCTCGGAGATGTGCAGAGATCTTGCGGGAGAGGTAGAA
AAGCTTCTGAAAACCTCCAACTCTTACTTAAGAAAAAAGGCAGCACTGTGTGCTGTTCACGTCATCAGGA
AGGTTCCTGAACTTATGGAGATGTTTTTACCAGCAACAAAAAATTTATTGAATGAGAAGAACCATGGTGT
CCTTCACACGTCTGTAGTCCTCCTCACAGAGATGTGTGAACGGAGCCCAGACATGCTCGCACATTTCAGA
AAGCTTGTGCCCCAATTAGTTCGTATTCTAAAGAACCTCATCATGTCCGGATATTCCCCAGAACATGATG
TCTCTGGTATCAGTGACCCCTTTTTGCAGGTACGAATTTTGCGGTTATTAAGAATTTTAGGACGGAATGA
CGATGATTCAAGTGAAGCTATGAATGATATATTAGCACAGGTTGCCACTAATACAGAGACTAGTAAAAAT
GTAGGAAATGCTATTCTGTATGAGACGGTTTTGACTATCATGGATATTAAATCAGAGAGTGGATTGCGAG
TTCTAGCCATAAATATTCTTGGTCGATTCTTATTGAACAATGACAAAAATATTAGATATGTTGCTCTGAC
ATCTCTGTTGAAGACTGTGCAGACAGATCATAACGCTGTACAGAGGCATAGAAGCACAATTGTGGACTGT
CTGAAAGATCTGGATGTCTCCATAAAAAGACGTGCAATGGAACTGAGTTTTGCCCTGGTGAATGGGAATA
ATATCCGAGGCATGATGAAAGAATTACTTTATTTTCTGGATTCCTGTGAGCCAGAATTTAAAGCTGATTG
TGCATCTGGAATCTTCCTTGCTGCAGAAAAGTACGCACCTTCCAAACGGTGGCATATAGATACAATTATG
CGTGTCTTGACAACGGCAGGAAGTTATGTTCGCGATGATGCAGTTCCTAACTTGATTCAGTTAATAACCA
ACAGTGTGGAGATGCACGCTTACACCGTCCAGCGCCTGTACAAGGCGATTCTCGGTGACTATTCTCAACA
ACCCTTGGTACAAGTGGCTGCGTGGTGTATAGGTGAATATGGCGATCTTCTTGTGTCTGGCCAGTGTGAA
GAGGAAGAGCCTATTCAGGTGACAGAAGATGAAGTGCTGGATATTTTAGAAAGTGTCCTGATCTCTAATA
TGTCCACCTCTGTGACAAGAGGCTATGCTCTCACTGCCATTATGAAGCTGTCTACCCGATTCACCTGTAC
TGTAAACCGAATTAAGAAAGTGGTTTCCATCTATGGGAGCAGCATCGACGTAGAGCTCCAGCAGAGGGCA
GTAGAGTACAACGCACTTTTTAAGAAGTATGACCACATGAGGTCTGCCCTACTTGAAAGAATGCCTGTCA
TGGAAAAAGTGACCACAAATGGCCCTTCGGAGATCGTGCAGACAAATGGAGAGACAGAACCAGCGCCCCT
AGAGACTAAACCACCACCCTCAGGGCCACAACCCACAAGCCAGGCCAATGATCTATTGGATTTGTTGGGA
GGAAATGACATAACACCTGTTATCCCAACTGCACCTACAAGCAAACCAGCATCAGCTGGTGGAGAACTTC
TCGACTTGCTAGGAGACATCACCCTGACAGGTGCTCCAGCTGCTGCTCCTACCCCTGCCTCAGTGCCACA
GATATCCCAGCCCCCCTTCTTGTTGGATGGGCTTTCCTCACAGCCTCTCTTCAATGACATCGCTCCAGGC
ATCCCCTCCATCACAGCGTACAGTAAGAACGGCTTGAAGATAGAGTTCACCTTTGAACGGTCAAACACCA
ACCCCAGCGTAACAGTGATAACGATACAGGCCTCTAACAGCACAGAGCTAGACATGACGGACTTTGTTTT
CCAGGCTGCAGTACCAAAGACATTCCAGCTGCAGCTTCTGTCTCCTAGCAGCAGCGTTGTCCCAGCCTTT
AATACAGGGACCATCACACAAGTCATTAAAGTTCTGAATCCACAGAAGCAACAGCTGCGAATGCGGATCA
AGCTCACATATAATCACAAGGGCTCGGCAATGCAAGATCTAGCAGAAGTGAACAATTTCCCCCCTCAGTC
CTGGCAATGAGGATGCAGCACCATTCTCATTCTTATCCCACTCAATCAAAGGAATTCGAGCTCGAGCTGC
AGATGAATCGTAGATACTGAAAAACCCCGCAAGTTCACTTCAACTGTGCATCGTGCACCATCTCAATTTC
TTTCATTTATACATCGTTTTGCCTTCTTTTATGTAACTATACTCCTCTAAGTTTCAATCTTGGCCATGTA
ACCTCTGATCTATAGAATTTTTTAAATGACTAGAATTAATGCCCATCTTTTTTTTGGACCTAAATTCTTC
ATGAAAATATATTACGAGGGCTTATTCAGAAGCTTTGGACTTCTTCGCCAGAGGTTTGGTCAAGTCTCCA
ATCAAGGTTGTCGGCTTGTCTACCTTGCCAGAAATTTACGAAAAGATGGAAAAGGGTCAAATCGTTGGTA
GATACGTTGTTGACACTTCTAAATAAGCGAATTTCTTATGATTTATGATTTTTATTATTAAATAAGTTAT
AAAAAAAATAAGTGTATACAAATTTTAAAGTGACTCTTAGGTTTTAAAACGAAAATTCTTATTCTTGAGT
AACTCTTTCCTGTAGGTCAGGTTGCTTTCTCAGGTATAGCATGAGGTCGCTCTTATTGACCACACCTCTA
CCGGCCGGTCGAAATTCCCCTACCCTATGAACATATTCCATTTTGTAATTTCGTGTCGTTTCTATTATGA
ATTTCATTTATAAAGTTTATGTACAAATATCATAAAAAAAGAGAATCTTTTTAAGCAAGGATTTTCTTAA
CTTCTTCGGCGACAGCATCACCGACTTCGGTGGTACTGTTGGAACCACCTAAATCACCAGTTCTGATACC
TGCATCCAAAACCTTTTTAACTGCATCTTCAATGGCCTTACCTTCTTCAGGCAAGTTCAATGACAATTTC
AACATCATTGCAGCAGACAAGATAGTGGCGATAGGGTTGACCTTATTCTTTGGCAAATCTGGAGCAGAAC
CGTGGCATGGTTCGTACAAACCAAATGCGGTGTTCTTGTCTGGCAAAGAGGCCAAGGACGCAGATGGCAA
CAAACCCAAGGAACCTGGGATAACGGAGGCTTCATCGGAGATGATATCACCAAACATGTTGCTGGTGATT
ATAATACCATTTAGGTGGGTTGGGTTCTTAACTAGGATCATGGCGGCAGAATCAATCAATTGATGTTGAA
CCTTCAATGTAGGAAATTCGTTCTTGATGGTTTCCTCCACAGTTTTTCTCCATAATCTTGAAGAGGCCAA
AACATTAGCTTTATCCAAGGACCAAATAGGCAATGGTGGCTCATGTTGTAGGGCCATGAAAGCGGCCATT
CTTGTGATTCTTTGCACTTCTGGAACGGTGTATTGTTCACTATCCCAAGCGACACCATCACCATCGTCTT
CCTTTCTCTTACCAAAGTAAATACCTCCCACTAATTCTCTGACAACAACGAAGTCAGTACCTTTAGCAAA
TTGTGGCTTGATTGGAGATAAGTCTAAAAGAGAGTCGGATGCAAAGTTACATGGTCTTAAGTTGGCGTAC
AATTGAAGTTCTTTACGGATTTTTAGTAAACCTTGTTCAGGTCTAACACTACCTGTACCCCATTTAGGAC
CACCCACAGCACCTAACAAAACGGCATCAGCCTTCTTGGAGGCTTCCAGCGCCTCATCTGGAAGTGGGAC
ACCTGTAGCTTCGATAGCAGCACCACCAATTAAATGATTTTCGAAATCGAACTTGACATTGGAACGAACA
TCAGAAATAGCTTTAAGAACCTTAATGGCTTCGGCTGTGATTTCTTGACCAACGTGGTCACCTGGCAAAA
CGACGATCTTCTTAGGGGCAGACATTAGAATGGTATATCCTTGAAATATATATATATATTGCTGAAATGT
AAAAGGTAAGAAAAGTTAGAAAGTAAGACGATTGCTAACCACCTATTGGAAAAAACAATAGGTCCTTAAA
TAATATTGTCAACTTCAAGTATTGTGATGCAAGCATTTAGTCATGAACGCTTCTCTATTCTATATGAAAA
GCCGGTTCCGGCGCTCTCACCTTTCCTTTTTCTCCCAATTTTTCAGTTGAAAAAGGTATATGCGTCAGGC
GACCTCTGAAATTAACAAAAAATTTCCAGTCATCGAATTTGATTCTGTGCGATAGCGCCCCTGTGTGTTC
TCGTTATGTTGAGGAAAAAAATAATGGTTGCTAAGAGATTCGAACTCTTGCATCTTACGATACCTGAGTA
TTCCCACAGTTGGGGGATCTCGACTCTAGCTAGAGGATCAATTCGTAATCATGTCATAGCTGTTTCCTGT
GTGAAATTGTTATCCGCTCACAATTCCACACAACATACGAGCCGGAAGCATAAAGTGTAAAGCCTGGGGT
GCCTAATGAGTGAGCTAACTCACATTAATTGCGTTGCGCTCACTGCCCGCTTTCCAGTCGGGAAACCTGT
CGTGCCAGCTGATAACTTCGTATAATGTATGCTATACGAAGTTATTAGGTCTGAAGAGGAGTTTACGTCC
AGCCAAGCTAGCTTGGCTGCAGGTCGAGCGGCCGCGATCCGGAACCCTTAATATAACTTCGTATAATGTA
TGCTATACGAAGTTATCAGCTGCATTAATGAATCGGCCAACGCGCGGGGAGAGGCGGTTTGCGTATTGGG
CGCTCTTCCGCTTCCTCGCTCACTGACTCGCTGCGCTCGGTCGTTCGGCTGCGGCGAGCGGTATCAGCTC
ACTCAAAGGCGGTAATACGGTTATCCACAGAATCAGGGGATAACGCAGGAAAGAACATGTGAGCAAAAGG
CCAGCAAAAGGCCAGGAACCGTAAAAAGGCCGCGTTGCTGGCGTTTTTCCATAGGCTCCGCCCCCCTGAC
GAGCATCACAAAAATCGACGCTCAAGTCAGAGGTGGCGAAACCCGACAGGACTATAAAGATACCAGGCGT
TTCCCCCTGGAAGCTCCCTCGTGCGCTCTCCTGTTCCGACCCTGCCGCTTACCGGATACCTGTCCGCCTT
TCTCCCTTCGGGAAGCGTGGCGCTTTCTCATAGCTCACGCTGTAGGTATCTCAGTTCGGTGTAGGTCGTT
CGCTCCAAGCTGGGCTGTGTGCACGAACCCCCCGTTCAGCCCGACCGCTGCGCCTTATCCGGTAACTATC
GTCTTGAGTCCAACCCGGTAAGACACGACTTATCGCCACTGGCAGCAGCCACTGGTAACAGGATTAGCAG
AGCGAGGTATGTAGGCGGTGCTACAGAGTTCTTGAAGTGGTGGCCTAACTACGGCTACACTAGAAGAACA
GTATTTGGTATCTGCGCTCTGCTGAAGCCAGTTACCTTCGGAAAAAGAGTTGGTAGCTCTTGATCCGGCA
AACAAACCACCGCTGGTAGCGGTGGTTTTTTTGTTTGCAAGCAGCAGATTACGCGCAGAAAAAAAGGATC
TCAAGAAGATCCTTTGATCTTTTCTACGGGGTCTGACGCTCAGTGGAACGAAAACTCACGTTAAGGGATT
TTGGTCATGAGATTATCAAAAAGGATCTTCACCTAGATCCTTTTAAATTAAAAATGAAGTTTTAAATCAA
TCTAAAGTATATATGAGTAAACTTGGTCTGACAGTTACCAATGCTTAATCAGTGAGGCACCTATCTCAGC
GATCTGTCTATTTCGTTCATCCATAGTTGCCTGACTCCCCGTCGTGTAGATAACTACGATACGGGAGGGC
TTACCATCTGGCCCCAGTGCTGCAATGATACCGCGAGACCCACGCTCACCGGCTCCAGATTTATCAGCAA
TAAACCAGCCAGCCGGAAGGGCCGAGCGCAGAAGTGGTCCTGCAACTTTATCCGCCTCCATCCAGTCTAT
TAATTGTTGCCGGGAAGCTAGAGTAAGTAGTTCGCCAGTTAATAGTTTGCGCAACGTTGTTGCCATTGCT
ACAGGCATCGTGGTGTCACGCTCGTCGTTTGGTATGGCTTCATTCAGCTCCGGTTCCCAACGATCAAGGC
GAGTTACATGATCCCCCATGTTGTGCAAAAAAGCGGTTAGCTCCTTCGGTCCTCCGATCGTTGTCAGAAG
TAAGTTGGCCGCAGTGTTATCACTCATGGTTATGGCAGCACTGCATAATTCTCTTACTGTCATGCCATCC
GTAAGATGCTTTTCTGTGACTGGTGAGTACTCAACCAAGTCATTCTGAGAATAGTGTATGCGGCGACCGA
GTTGCTCTTGCCCGGCGTCAATACGGGATAATACCGCGCCACATAGCAGAACTTTAAAAGTGCTCATCAT
TGGAAAACGTTCTTCGGGGCGAAAACTCTCAAGGATCTTACCGCTGTTGAGATCCAGTTCGATGTAACCC
ACTCGTGCACCCAACTGATCTTCAGCATCTTTTACTTTCACCAGCGTTTCTGGGTGAGCAAAAACAGGAA
GGCAAAATGCCGCAAAAAAGGGAATAAGGGCGACACGGAAATGTTGAATACTCATACTCTTCCTTTTTCA
ATATTATTGAAGCATTTATCAGGGTTATTGTCTCATGAGCGGATACATATTTGAATGTATTTAGAAAAAT
AAACAAATAGGGGTTCCGCGCACATTTCCCCGAAAAGTGCCACCTGACGTCTAAGAAACCATTATTATCA
TGACATTAACCTATAAAAATAGGCGTATCACGAGGCCCTTTCGTCTCGCGCGTTTCGGTGATGACGGTGA
AAACCTCTGACACATGCAGCTCCCGGAGACGGTCACAGCTTGTCTGTAAGCGGATGCCGGGAGCAGACAA
GCCCGTCAGGGCGCGTCAGCGGGTGTTGGCGGGTGTCGGGGCTGGCTTAACTATGCGGCATCAGAGCAGA
TTGTACTGAGAGTGCACCATAACGCATTTAAGCATAAACACGCACTATGCCGTTCTTCTCATGTATATAT
ATATACAGGCAACACGCAGATATAGGTGCGACGTGAACAGTGAGCTGTATGTGCGCAGCTCGCGTTGCAT
TTTCGGAAGCGCTCGTTTTCGGAAACGCTTTGAAGTTCCTATTCCGAAGTTCCTATTCTCTAGCTAGAAA
GTATAGGAACTTCAGAGCGCTTTTGAAAACCAAAAGCGCTCTGAAGACGCACTTTCAAAAAACCAAAAAC
GCACCGGACTGTAACGAGCTACTAAAATATTGCGAATACCGCTTCCACAAACATTGCTCAAAAGTATCTC
TTTGCTATATATCTCTGTGCTATATCCCTATATAACCTACCCATCCACCTTTCGCTCCTTGAACTTGCAT
CTAAACTCGACCTCTACATTTTTTATGTTTATCTCTAGTATTACTCTTTAGACAAAAAAATTGTAGTAAG
AACTATTCATAGAGTGAATCGAAAACAATACGAAAATGTAAACATTTCCTATACGTAGTATATAGAGACA
AAATAGAAGAAACCGTTCATAATTTTCTGACCAATGAAGAATCATCAACGCTATCACTTTCTGTTCACAA
AGTATGCGCAATCCACATCGGTATAGAATATAATCGGGGATGCCTTTATCTTGAAAAAATGCACCCGCAG
CTTCGCTAGTAATCAGTAAACGCGGGAAGTGGAGTCAGGCTTTTTTTATGGAAGAGAAAATAGACACCAA
AGTAGCCTTCTTCTAACCTTAACGGACCTACAGTGCAAAAAGTTATCAAGAGACTGCATTATAGAGCGCA
CAAAGGAGAAAAAAAGTAATCTAAGATGCTTTGTTAGAAAAATAGCGCTCTCGGGATGCATTTTTGTAGA
ACAAAAAAGAAGTATAGATTCTTTGTTGGTAAAATAGCGCTCTCGCGTTGCATTTCTGTTCTGTAAAAAT
GCAGCTCAGATTCTTTGTTTGAAAAATTAGCGCTCTCGCGTTGCATTTTTGTTTTACAAAAATGAAGCAC
AGATTCTTCGTTGGTAAAATAGCGCTTTCGCGTTGCATTTCTGTTCTGTAAAAATGCAGCTCAGATTCTT
TGTTTGAAAAATTAGCGCTCTCGCGTTGCATTTTTGTTCTACAAAATGAAGCACAGATGCTTCGTTGCT
Features (pLannotate 1.2.2; 25 found; start..end, strand, type, name):
     68..406     +  CDS            YO085_YEAST: Protein predicted: Swiss-Prot protein existence level 4. From Saccharomyces cerevisiae (strain ATCC 204508 / S288c) (Baker's yeast).
    771..1475    +  promoter       ADH1 promoter: S. cerevisiae ADH1; promoter for alcohol dehydrogenase 1
   1521..1540    +  CDS            SV40 NLS (fragment): nuclear localization signal of SV40 (simian virus 40) large T antigen
   1557..1898    +  CDS            GAL4 activation domain: activation domain of the GAL4 transcriptional activator; Saccharomyces cerevisiae GAL4 (truncated)
   1904..1922    +  promoter       T7 promoter: promoter for bacteriophage T7 RNA polymerase
   1941..1967    +  CDS            HA: HA (human influenza hemagglutinin) epitope tag
   2022..4487    +  CDS            Ap1g1: AP1G1_MOUSE - Also known as Adtg, Clapg1. Experimental evidence at protein level: Swiss-Prot protein existence level 1. Subunit of clathrin-associated adaptor protein complex 1 that plays a role in protein sorting in the late-Golgi/trans-Golgi network (TGN) and/or endosomes. The AP complexes mediate both the recruitment of clathrin to membranes and the recognition of sorting signals within the cytosolic tails of transmembrane cargo molecules. In association with AFTPH/aftiphilin in the aftiphilin/p200/gamma-synergin complex, involved in the trafficking of transferrin from early to recycling en
   4789..4923    +  CDS            ADH1 (fragment): ADH1_YEAST - Also known as ADC1. Experimental evidence at protein level: Swiss-Prot protein existence level 1. This isozyme preferentially catalyzes the conversion of primary unbranched alcohols to their corresponding aldehydes. Also shows activity toward secondary alcohols. From Saccharomyces cerevisiae (strain ATCC 204508 / S288c) (Baker's yeast).
   4927..5114    +  terminator     ADH1 terminator: S. cerevisiae ADH1; transcription terminator for the S. cerevisiae alcohol dehydrogenase 1 (ADH1) gene
   5231..6325    -  CDS            LEU2: 3-isopropylmalate dehydrogenase, required for leucine biosynthesis; S. cerevisiae LEU2; yeast auxotrophic marker
   6326..6731    -  promoter       LEU2 promoter: S. cerevisiae LEU2
   6797..6813    -  protein_bind   lac operator: The lac repressor binds to the lac operator to inhibit transcription in E. coli. This inhibition can be relieved by adding lactose or isopropyl-β-D-thiogalactopyranoside (IPTG). lac repressor encoded by lacI
   6821..6851    -  promoter       lac promoter: promoter for the E. coli lac operon
   6866..6887    -  protein_bind   CAP binding site: CAP binding activates transcription in the presence of cAMP. E. coli catabolite activator protein
   6900..6941    -  CDS            lacI (fragment): lac repressor; lacI; The lac repressor binds to the lac operator to inhibit transcription in E. coli. This inhibition can be relieved by adding lactose or isopropyl-β-D-thiogalactopyranoside (IPTG).
   6942..6975    -  protein_bind   loxP: Cre-mediated recombination occurs in the 8-bp core sequence (GCATACAT). Cre recombinase
   7053..7086    -  protein_bind   loxP: Cre-mediated recombination occurs in the 8-bp core sequence (GCATACAT). Cre recombinase
   7087..7143    -  CDS            lacI (fragment): lac repressor; lacI; The lac repressor binds to the lac operator to inhibit transcription in E. coli. This inhibition can be relieved by adding lactose or isopropyl-β-D-thiogalactopyranoside (IPTG).
   7326..7914    -  rep_origin     ori: high-copy-number ColE1/pMB1/pBR322/pUC origin of replication
   8085..8945    -  CDS            AmpR: β-lactamase; bla; confers resistance to ampicillin, carbenicillin, and related antibiotics
   8946..9050    -  promoter       AmpR promoter: bla
   9145..9180    +  CDS            rop (fragment): Rop protein, which maintains plasmids at low copy number; rop
   9282..9331    +  misc_feature   bom (fragment): basis of mobility region from pBR322
   9332..10496   +  rep_origin     2μ ori: yeast 2μ plasmid origin of replication
  10497..18      -  misc_feature   MCS (fragment) (across the origin): pUC18/19 multiple cloning site
