[The description below was written by a language model from this plasmid's Addgene catalogue record and pLannotate feature annotations shown in this document.]
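Description:
pGADT7-γ1 is a yeast expression plasmid of about 10.5 kb, built on the pGADT7 two-hybrid "prey" backbone. It shuttles between E. coli and Saccharomyces cerevisiae. A high-copy ColE1/pUC-type origin and an ampicillin resistance gene (β-lactamase) support propagation and selection in bacteria. The yeast 2μ origin provides episomal maintenance in yeast, and the LEU2 gene, expressed from its own promoter, allows selection by leucine prototrophy in leu2 strains. The annotation also picks up backbone remnants that play no evident part in the intended use: lac promoter/operator pieces, lacI fragments flanking two loxP sites, and rop and bom fragments.

The payload is the mouse Ap1g1 coding sequence, which encodes the γ1 large subunit of the clathrin-associated adaptor protein complex AP-1. It was cloned between the XmaI and SacI sites, both of which are retained. Transcription runs from the constitutive yeast ADH1 promoter to the ADH1 terminator. The resulting fusion protein carries, from the N terminus, an SV40 large T nuclear localization signal, the GAL4 transcriptional activation domain, an HA epitope tag and then γ1. The nuclear localization signal directs the fusion to the nucleus, and the HA tag allows immunodetection. A T7 promoter lies between the activation domain and the HA tag; in pGADT7-type vectors this permits in vitro transcription of the HA-tagged insert without the GAL4 portion.

The plasmid is intended for yeast two-hybrid or three-hybrid assays. Interaction of the AD-γ1 fusion with a GAL4 DNA-binding-domain bait, in the three-hybrid format with a third co-expressed protein, reconstitutes a transcriptional activator and turns on reporter genes. The associated publication concerns recognition of dileucine sorting signals by AP complex variants.
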