Addgene plasmid #197078: pGADT7-γ1
Purpose: Expression of GAL4 transcriptional activation domain (AD)-AP-1 γ1 fusion protein in yeast (yeast two-hybrid or yeast three-hybrid assays)
Depositing lab: Juan Bonifacino. Depositing organization: National Institute of Child Health and Human Development (NICHD). Publication: Conservation and diversification of dileucine signal recognition by adaptor protein (AP) complex variants. Mattera R, Boehm M, Chaudhuri R, Prabhu Y, Bonifacino JS. J Biol Chem. 2011 Jan 21;286(3):2022-30. doi: 10.1074/jbc.M110.197178. Epub 2010 Nov 19. PubMed 21097499.
Backbone
  Vector backbone: pGADT7
  Backbone size w/o insert (bp): 7987
  Total vector size (bp): 10499
  Vector type: Yeast Expression
  Selectable markers: LEU2
Growth in bacteria
  Bacterial resistance: Ampicillin, 100 μg/mL
  Growth temperature: 37°C
  Growth strain: DH5alpha
  Copy number: Unknown
Gene/Insert
  Gene/Insert name: AP-1 γ1
  Species: M. musculus (mouse)
  Insert size (bp): 2536
  Entrez Gene: Ap1g1 (a.k.a. Adtg, D8Ertd374e)
  Promoter: ADH1
  Tag / fusion protein: GAL4 transcriptional activation domain (AD) fragment (N terminal on backbone); HA tag (N terminal on backbone)
  Cloning method: Restriction Enzyme; 5′ cloning site XmaI (not destroyed); 3′ cloning site SacI (not destroyed)
  Sequencing primers: 5′ GAL4 transcriptional activation domain (AD) forward; 3′ GAL4 transcriptional activation domain (AD) reverse
Terms and licenses: Academic/Nonprofit Terms; Industry Terms: Not Available to Industry
How to cite: pGADT7-γ1 was a gift from Juan Bonifacino (Addgene plasmid # 197078 ; http://n2t.net/addgene:197078 ; RRID:Addgene_197078)
